>Addgene plasmid #217763 | pNES-PRKCZ-C20-EGFP (C-NES-PRKCZ-C20) | addgene full sequence | sequence record 435975 | Addgene NGS Result
TAGTTATTAATAGTAATCAATTACGGGGTCATTAGTTCATAGCCCATATATGGAGTTCCGCGTTACATAA
CTTACGGTAAATGGCCCGCCTGGCTGACCGCCCAACGACCCCCGCCCATTGACGTCAATAATGACGTATG
TTCCCATAGTAACGCCAATAGGGACTTTCCATTGACGTCAATGGGTGGAGTATTTACGGTAAACTGCCCA
CTTGGCAGTACATCAAGTGTATCATATGCCAAGTACGCCCCCTATTGACGTCAATGACGGTAAATGGCCC
GCCTGGCATTATGCCCAGTACATGACCTTATGGGACTTTCCTACTTGGCAGTACATCTACGTATTAGTCA
TCGCTATTACCATGGTGATGCGGTTTTGGCAGTACATCAATGGGCGTGGATAGCGGTTTGACTCACGGGG
ATTTCCAAGTCTCCACCCCATTGACGTCAATGGGAGTTTGTTTTGGCACCAAAATCAACGGGACTTTCCA
AAATGTCGTAACAACTCCGCCCCATTGACGCAAATGGGCGGTAGGCGTGTACGGTGGGAGGTCTATATAA
GCAGAGCTGGTTTAGTGAACCGTCAGATCCGCTAGCGCCACCATGGCTCTGCAGAAAAAGTTGGAAGAGC
TTGAGCTGGATGAGGCACCGGTCGCCACCGGTGACACAACGAGCACTTTCTGCGGAACCCCGAATTACAT
CGCCCCCGAAATCCTGCGGGGAGAGGAGTACGGGTTCAGCGTGGACTGGTGGGCGCTGGGAGTCCTCATG
TTTGAGATGATGGCCGGGCGCTCCCCGTTCGACATCATCACCGACAACCCGGACATGAACACAGAGGACT
ACCTTTTCCAAGTGATCCTGGAGAAGCCCATCCGGATCCCCCGGTTCCTGTCCGTCAAAGCCTCCCATGT
TTTAAAAGGATTTTTAAATAAGGACCCCAAAGAGAGGCTCGGCTGCCGGCCACAGACTGGATTTTCTGAC
ATCAAGTCCCACGCGTTCTTCCGCAGCATAGACTGGGACTTGCTGGAGAAGAAGCAGGCGCTCCCTCCAT
TCCAGCCACAGATCACAGACGACTACGGTCTGGACAACTTTGACACACAGTTCACCAGCGAGCCCGTGCA
GCTGACCCCAGACGATGAGGATGCCATAAAGAGGATCGACCAGTCAGAGTTCGAAGGCTTTGAGTATATC
AACCCATTATTGCTGTCCACCGAGGAGTCGCTCGAGCTCAAGCTTCGAATTCTGCAGTCGACGGTACCGC
GGGCCCGGGATCCACCGGTCGCCACCATGGTGAGCAAGGGCGAGGAGCTGTTCACCGGGGTGGTGCCCAT
CCTGGTCGAGCTGGACGGCGACGTAAACGGCCACAAGTTCAGCGTGTCCGGCGAGGGCGAGGGCGATGCC
ACCTACGGCAAGCTGACCCTGAAGTTCATCTGCACCACCGGCAAGCTGCCCGTGCCCTGGCCCACCCTCG
TGACCACCCTGACCTACGGCGTGCAGTGCTTCAGCCGCTACCCCGACCACATGAAGCAGCACGACTTCTT
CAAGTCCGCCATGCCCGAAGGCTACGTCCAGGAGCGCACCATCTTCTTCAAGGACGACGGCAACTACAAG
ACCCGCGCCGAGGTGAAGTTCGAGGGCGACACCCTGGTGAACCGCATCGAGCTGAAGGGCATCGACTTCA
AGGAGGACGGCAACATCCTGGGGCACAAGCTGGAGTACAACTACAACAGCCACAACGTCTATATCATGGC
CGACAAGCAGAAGAACGGCATCAAGGTGAACTTCAAGATCCGCCACAACATCGAGGACGGCAGCGTGCAG
CTCGCCGACCACTACCAGCAGAACACCCCCATCGGCGACGGCCCCGTGCTGCTGCCCGACAACCACTACC
TGAGCACCCAGTCCGCCCTGAGCAAAGACCCCAACGAGAAGCGCGATCACATGGTCCTGCTGGAGTTCGT
GACCGCCGCCGGGATCACTCTCGGCATGGACGAGCTGTACAAGTAAAGCGGCCGCGACTCTAGATCATAA
TCAGCCATACCACATTTGTAGAGGTTTTACTTGCTTTAAAAAACCTCCCACACCTCCCCCTGAACCTGAA
ACATAAAATGAATGCAATTGTTGTTGTTAACTTGTTTATTGCAGCTTATAATGGTTACAAATAAAGCAAT
AGCATCACAAATTTCACAAATAAAGCATTTTTTTCACTGCATTCTAGTTGTGGTTTGTCCAAACTCATCA
ATGTATCTTAAGGCGTAAATTGTAAGCGTTAATATTTTGTTAAAATTCGCGTTAAATTTTTGTTAAATCA
GCTCATTTTTTAACCAATAGGCCGAAATCGGCAAAATCCCTTATAAATCAAAAGAATAGACCGAGATAGG
GT
[37 nt withheld, positions 2383-2419]
AAAGAACGTGGACTCCAACGTCAAAGG
[49 nt withheld, positions 2447-2495]
T
[91 nt withheld, positions 2497-2587]
G
[124 nt withheld, positions 2589-2712]
CAGGTGGCACTTTTCGGGGAAATGTGCGCGGAACCCCTATTTGTTTATTTTTCTAAATACATTCAAATAT
GTATCCGCTCATGAGACAATAACCCTGATAAATGCTTCAATAATATTGAAAAAGGAAGAGTCCTGAGGCG
GAAAGAACCAGCTGTGGAATGTGTGTCAGTTAGGGTGTGGAAAGTCCCCAGGCTCCCCAGCAGGCAGAAG
TATGCAAAGCATGCATCTCAATTAGTCAGCAACCAGGTGTGGAAAGTCCCCAGGCTCCCCAGCAGGCAGA
AGTATGCAAAGCATGCATCTCAATTAGTCAGCAACCATAGTCCCGCCCCTAACTCCGCCCATCCCGCCCC
TAACTCCGCCCAGTTCCGCCCATTCTCCGCCCCATGGCTGACTAATTTTTTTTATTTATGCAGAGGCCGA
GGCCGCCTCGGCCTCTGAGCTATTCCAGAAGTAGTGAGGAGGCTTTTTTGGAGGCCTAGGCTTTTGCAAA
GATCGATCAAGAGACAGGATGAGGATCGTTTCGCATGATTGAACAAGATGGATTGCACGCAGGTTCTCCG
GCCGCTTGGGTGGAGAGGCTATTCGGCTATGACTGGGCACAACAGACAATCGGCTGCTCTGATGCCGCCG
TGTTCCGGCTGTCAGCGCAGGGGCGCCCGGTTCTTTTTGTCAAGACCGACCTGTCCGGTGCCCTGAATGA
ACTGCAAGACGAGGCAGCGCGGCTATCGTGGCTGGCCACGACGGGCGTTCCTTGCGCAGCTGTGCTCGAC
GTTGTCACTGAAGCGGGAAGGGACTGGCTGCTATTGGGCGAAGTGCCGGGGCAGGATCTCCTGTCATCTC
ACCTTGCTCCTGCCGAGAAAGTATCCATCATGGCTGATGCAATGCGGCGGCTGCATACGCTTGATCCGGC
TACCTGCCCATTCGACCACCAAGCGAAACATCGCATCGAGCGAGCACGTACTCGGATGGAAGCCGGTCTT
GTCGATCAGGATGATCTGGACGAAGAGCATCAGGGGCTCGCGCCAGCCGAACTGTTCGCCAGGCTCAAGG
CGAGCATGCCCGACGGCGAGGATCTCGTCGTGACCCATGGCGATGCCTGCTTGCCGAATATCATGGTGGA
AAATGGCCGCTTTTCTGGATTCATCGACTGTGGCCGGCTGGGTGTGGCGGACCGCTATCAGGACATAGCG
TTGGCTACCCGTGATATTGCTGAAGAGCTTGGCGGCGAATGGGCTGACCGCTTCCTCGTGCTTTACGGTA
TCGCCGCTCCCGATTCGCAGCGCATCGCCTTCTATCGCCTTCTTGACGAGTTCTTCTGAGCGGGACTCTG
GGGTTCGAAATGACCGACCAAGCGACGCCCAACCTGCCATCACGAGATTTCGATTCCACCGCCGCCTTCT
ATGAAAGGTTGGGCTTCGGAATCGTTTTCCGGGACGCCGGCTGGATGATCCTCCAGCGCGGGGATCTCAT
GCTGGAGTTCTTCGCCCACCCTAGGGGGAGGCTAACTGAAACACGGAAGGAGACAATACCGGAAGGAACC
CGCGCTATGACGGCAATAAAAAGACAGAATAAAACGCACGGTGTTGGGTCGTTTGTTCATAAACGCGGGG
TTCGGTCCCAGGGCTGGCACTCTGTCGATACCCCACCGAGACCCCATTGGGGCCAATACGCCCGCGTTTC
TTCCTTTTCCCCACCCCACCCCCCAAGTTCGGGTGAAGGCCCAGGGCTCGCAGCCAACGTCGGGGCGGCA
GGCCCTGCCATAGCCTCAGGTTACTCATATATACTTTAGATTGATTTAAAACTTCATTTTTAATTTAAAA
GGATCTAGGTGAAGATCCTTTTTGATAATCTCATGACCAAAATCCCTTAACGTGAGTTTTCGTTCCACTG
AGCGTCAGACCCCGTAGAAAAGATCAAAGGATCTTCTTGAGATCCTTTTTTTCTGCGCGTAATCTGCTGC
TTGCAAACAAAAAAACCACCGCTACCAGCGGTGGTTTGTTTGCCGGATCAAGAGCTACCAACTCTTTTTC
CGAAGGTAACTGGCTTCAGCAGAGCGCAGATACCAAATACTGTTCTTCTAGTGTAGCCGTAGTTAGGCCA
CCACTTCAAGAACTCTGTAGCACCGCCTACATACCTCGCTCTGCTAATCCTGTTACCAGTGGCTGCTGCC
AGTGGCGATAAGTCGTGTCTTACCGGGTTGGACTCAAGACGATAGTTACCGGATAAGGCGCAGCGGTCGG
GCTGAACGGGGGGTTCGTGCACACAGCCCAGCTTGGAGCGAACGACCTACACCGAACTGAGATACCTACA
GCGTGAGCTATGAGAAAGCGCCACGCTTCCCGAAGGGAGAAAGGCGGACAGGTATCCGGTAAGCGGCAGG
GTCGGAACAGGAGAGCGCACGAGGGAGCTTCCAGGGGGAAACGCCTGGTATCTTTATAGTCCTGTCGGGT
TTCGCCACCTCTGACTTGAGCGTCGATTTTTGTGATGCTCGTCAGGGGGGCGGAGCCTATGGAAAAACGC
CAGCAACGCGGCCTTTTTACGGTTCCTGGCCTTTTGCTGGCCTTTTGCTCACATGTTCTTTCCTGCGTTA
TCCCCTGATTCTGTGGATAACCGTATTACCGCCATGCAT
Features (pLannotate 1.2.2; 15 found; start..end, strand, type, name):
     61..364     +  enhancer       CMV enhancer: human cytomegalovirus immediate early enhancer
    365..568     +  promoter       CMV promoter: human cytomegalovirus (CMV) immediate early promoter
    660..1220    +  CDS            PRKCZ (fragment): KPCZ_HUMAN - Also known as PKC2. Experimental evidence at protein level: Swiss-Prot protein existence level 1. [Isoform 2]: Involved in late synaptic long term potention phase in CA1 hippocampal cells and long term memory maintenance. From Homo sapiens (Human).
   1221..1273    +  misc_feature   MCS: multiple cloning site
   1287..2006    +  CDS            EGFP: the original enhanced GFP (Yang et al., 1996) mammalian codon-optimized
   2023..2106    +  CDS            large T antigen (fragment): large T antigen from SV40 (simian virus 40)
   2129..2250    +  polyA_signal   SV40 poly(A) signal: SV40 polyadenylation signal
   2284..2712    -  rep_origin     f1 ori (sequence partly withheld): f1 bacteriophage origin of replication; arrow indicates direction of (+) strand synthesis
   2739..2843    +  promoter       AmpR promoter: bla
   2845..3202    +  promoter       SV40 promoter: SV40 enhancer and early promoter
   3237..4031    +  CDS            NeoR/KanR: aminoglycoside phosphotransferase from Tn5; aph(3')-II (or nptII); confers resistance to neomycin, kanamycin, and G418 (Geneticin®)
   4052..4204    +  CDS            ble (fragment): BLE_KLEPN - Experimental evidence at protein level: Swiss-Prot protein existence level 1. Binding protein with a strong affinity to the bleomycin family of antibiotics. Binds to CL990; an antimitotic-antibiotic compound. From Klebsiella pneumoniae.
   4263..4310    +  polyA_signal   HSV TK poly(A) signal: herpes simplex virus thymidine kinase polyadenylation signal (Cole and Stacy, 1985)
   4401..4417    -  polyA_signal   bGH poly(A) signal (fragment): bovine growth hormone polyadenylation signal
   4639..5227    +  rep_origin     ori: high-copy-number ColE1/pMB1/pBR322/pUC origin of replication
