[The description below was written by a language model from this plasmid's Addgene catalogue record and pLannotate feature annotations shown in this document.]
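Description:
pNES-PRKCZ-C20-EGFP is a mammalian expression plasmid built on the pEGFP-N1 backbone that encodes a putative genetically encoded fluorescent reporter for ceramide. The insert, about 560 bp, comes from human protein kinase C zeta (PRKCZ) and comprises the C20 domain (amino acids 405–592) preceded by a short nuclear export signal (NES). It sits upstream of, and is fused through the remaining multiple cloning site to, EGFP, so the fluorescent protein lies at the C terminus of the fusion. Transcription is driven by the human cytomegalovirus immediate early enhancer and promoter and terminated by the SV40 polyadenylation signal. The NES is expected to keep the probe out of the nucleus, leaving it available in the cytoplasm to bind membranes. The associated work concerns probes for tracking ceramides during phagocytosis. The record labels this construct's ceramide reporting only as putative.

The plasmid is propagated in E. coli through a high-copy ColE1/pUC-type origin and also carries an f1 phage origin. A single Tn5 aminoglycoside phosphotransferase gene (NeoR/KanR) provides both selections. A bacterial bla-type promoter drives it for kanamycin resistance in bacteria, while the SV40 enhancer/early promoter and the HSV TK polyadenylation signal allow G418 selection of transfected mammalian cells. The short annotated fragments of SV40 large T antigen, ble and the bGH poly(A) signal look like backbone remnants or similarity hits rather than functional elements. The sequenced record is 5,341 nt, somewhat longer than the catalogue's stated total of 4,978 bp, and the record does not explain the difference.
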