Addgene plasmid #217763: pNES-PRKCZ-C20-EGFP (C-NES-PRKCZ-C20)
Purpose: Fluorescent reporter for ceramide (putative, mammalian expression)
Depositing lab: Paula Nunes-Hasler. Depositing organization: University of Geneva. Publication: Development of Genetically Encoded Fluorescent KSR1-Based Probes to Track Ceramides during Phagocytosis. Girik V, van Ek L, Dentand Quadri I, Azam M, Cruz Cobo M, Mandavit M, Riezman I, Riezman H, Gavin AC, Nunes-Hasler P. Int J Mol Sci. 2024 Mar 5;25(5):2996. doi: 10.3390/ijms25052996. PubMed 38474242.
Backbone
  Vector backbone: pEGFP-N1
  Backbone manufacturer: Clonetech
  Backbone size w/o insert (bp): 4600
  Total vector size (bp): 4978
  Vector type: Mammalian Expression
  Selectable markers: Neomycin (select with G418)
Growth in bacteria
  Bacterial resistance: Kanamycin, 50 μg/mL
  Growth temperature: 37°C
  Growth strain: DH5alpha
  Copy number: Unknown
Gene/Insert
  Gene/Insert name: Protein kinase C zeta (alt names: PRKCZ; PKC2)
  Species: H. sapiens (human)
  Insert size (bp): 560
  Mutation: NES (ALQKKLEELELDEAPVAT) plus C20 domain (aa 405-592)
  GenBank ID: NM_002744.6
  Entrez Gene: PRKCZ (a.k.a. PKC-ZETA, PKC2)
  Promoter: CMV
  Tag / fusion protein: EGFP (C terminal on backbone)
  Cloning method: Other
  Sequencing primers: 5′ CGCAAATGGGCGGTAGGCGTG; 3′ GGTTCAGGGGGAGGTGTG
Terms and licenses: Academic/Nonprofit Terms; Industry Terms
How to cite: pNES-PRKCZ-C20-EGFP (C-NES-PRKCZ-C20) was a gift from Paula Nunes-Hasler (Addgene plasmid # 217763 ; http://n2t.net/addgene:217763 ; RRID:Addgene_217763)
