>Addgene plasmid #217763 | pNES-PRKCZ-C20-EGFP (C-NES-PRKCZ-C20) | depositor partial sequence | sequence record 425273 | CMV promoter, insert up to SV40 poly A signal
CGTTACATAACTTACGGTAAATGGCCCGCCTGGCTGACCGCCCAACGACCCCCGCCCATTGACGTCAATA
ATGACGTATGTTCCCATAGTAACGCCAATAGGGACTTTCCATTGACGTCAATGGGTGGAGTATTTACGGT
AAACTGCCCACTTGGCAGTACATCAAGTGTATCATATGCCAAGTACGCCCCCTATTGACGTCAATGACGG
TAAATGGCCCGCCTGGCATTATGCCCAGTACATGACCTTATGGGACTTTCCTACTTGGCAGTACATCTAC
GTATTAGTCATCGCTATTACCATGGTGATGCGGTTTTGGCAGTACATCAATGGGCGTGGATAGCGGTTTG
ACTCACGGGGATTTCCAAGTCTCCACCCCATTGACGTCAATGGGAGTTTGTTTTGGCACCAAAATCAACG
GGACTTTCCAAAATGTCGTAACAACTCCGCCCCATTGACGCAAATGGGCGGTAGGCGTGTACGGTGGGAG
GTCTATATAAGCAGAGCTGGTTTAGTGAACCGTCAGATCCGCTAGCGCCACCATGGCTCTGCAGAAAAAG
TTGGAAGAGCTTGAGCTGGATGAGGCACCGGTCGCCACCGGTGACACAACGAGCACTTTCTGCGGAACCC
CGAATTACATCGCCCCCGAAATCCTGCGGGGAGAGGAGTACGGGTTCAGCGTGGACTGGTGGGCGCTGGG
AGTCCTCATGTTTGAGATGATGGCCGGGCGCTCCCCGTTCGACATCATCACCGACAACCCGGACATGAAC
ACAGAGGACTACCTTTTCCAAGTGATCCTGGAGAAGCCCATCCGGATCCCCCGGTTCCTGTCCGTCAAAG
CCTCCCATGTTTTAAAAGGATTTTTAAATAAGGACCCCAAAGAGAGGCTCGGCTGCCGGCCACAGACTGG
ATTTTCTGACATCAAGTCCCACGCGTTCTTCCGCAGCATAGACTGGGACTTGCTGGAGAAGAAGCAGGCG
CTCCCTCCATTCCAGCCACAGATCACAGACGACTACGGTCTGGACAACTTTGACACACAGTTCACCAGCG
AGCCCGTGCAGCTGACCCCAGACGATGAGGATGCCATAAAGAGGATCGACCAGTCAGAGTTCGAAGGCTT
TGAGTATATCAACCCATTATTGCTGTCCACCGAGGAGTCGCTCGAGCTCAAGCTTCGAATTCTGCAGTCG
ACGGTACCGCGGGCCCGGGATCCACCGGTCGCCACCATGGTGAGCAAGGGCGAGGAGCTGTTCACCGGGG
TGGTGCCCATCCTGGTCGAGCTGGACGGCGACGTAAACGGCCACAAGTTCAGCGTGTCCGGCGAGGGCGA
GGGCGATGCCACCTACGGCAAGCTGACCCTGAAGTTCATCTGCACCACCGGCAAGCTGCCCGTGCCCTGG
CCCACCCTCGTGACCACCCTGACCTACGGCGTGCAGTGCTTCAGCCGCTACCCCGACCACATGAAGCAGC
ACGACTTCTTCAAGTCCGCCATGCCCGAAGGCTACGTCCAGGAGCGCACCATCTTCTTCAAGGACGACGG
CAACTACAAGACCCGCGCCGAGGTGAAGTTCGAGGGCGACACCCTGGTGAACCGCATCGAGCTGAAGGGC
ATCGACTTCAAGGAGGACGGCAACATCCTGGGGCACAAGCTGGAGTACAACTACAACAGCCACAACGTCT
ATATCATGGCCGACAAGCAGAAGAACGGCATCAAGGTGAACTTCAAGATCCGCCACAACATCGAGGACGG
CAGCGTGCAGCTCGCCGACCACTACCAGCAGAACACCCCCATCGGCGACGGCCCCGTGCTGCTGCCCGAC
AACCACTACCTGAGCACCCAGTCCGCCCTGAGCAAAGACCCCAACGAGAAGCGCGATCACATGGTCCTGC
TGGAGTTCGTGACCGCCGCCGGGATCACTCTCGGCATGGACGAGCTGTACAAGTAAAGCGGCCGCGACTC
TAGATCATAATCAGCCATACCACATTTGTAGAGGTTTTACTTGCTTTAAAAAACCTCCCACACCTCCCCC
TGAACCTGAAACATAAAATGAATGCAATTGTTGTTGTTAACTTGTTTATTGCAGCTTATAATGGTTACAA
ATAAAGCAATAGCATCACAAATTTCACAAATAAAGCATTTTTTTCACTGCATTCTAGTTGTGGTTTGTCC
AAACTCATCAATGTATCTTA
